Addgene plasmid #201950: pET-His6-en1dFnCas9GFP
Purpose: Expression of en1dFnCas9-GFP in bacterial cells
Depositing lab: Debojyoti Chakraborty. Depositing organization: Institute of Genomics and Integrative Biology (CSIR-IGIB). Publication: PAM-flexible Engineered FnCas9 variants for robust and ultra-precise genome editing and diagnostics. Acharya S, Ansari AH, Kumar Das P, Hirano S, Aich M, Rauthan R, Mahato S, Maddileti S, Sarkar S, Kumar M, Phutela R, Gulati S, Rahman A, Goel A, Afzal C, Paul D, Agrawal T, Pulimamidi VK, Jalali S, Nishimasu H, Mariappan I, Nureki O, Maiti S, Chakraborty D. Nat Commun. 2024 Jun 28;15(1):5471. doi: 10.1038/s41467-024-49233-w. PubMed 38942756.
Backbone
  Vector backbone: pET-His6-GFP-TEV-LIC
  Backbone size w/o insert (bp): 6075
  Total vector size (bp): 11029
  Vector type: Bacterial Expression, CRISPR
Growth in bacteria
  Bacterial resistance: Kanamycin, 50 μg/mL
  Growth temperature: 37°C
  Growth strain: DH5alpha
  Copy number: Low Copy
Gene/Insert
  Gene/Insert name: Expression of en1dFnCas9-GFP in bacterial cells
  Species: Synthetic
  Insert size (bp): 4944
  Mutation: E1369R on FnCas9
  Promoter: T7
  Tag / fusion protein: 6x His (N terminal on backbone); mEGFP (N terminal on backbone); HA (N terminal on insert); NLS (N terminal on insert)
  Cloning method: Ligation Independent Cloning
  Sequencing primers: 5′ CAGCTCGCCGACCACTA
Terms and licenses: Academic/Nonprofit Terms; Industry Terms: Not Available to Industry
How to cite: pET-His6-en1dFnCas9GFP was a gift from Debojyoti Chakraborty (Addgene plasmid # 201950 ; http://n2t.net/addgene:201950 ; RRID:Addgene_201950)
