[The description below was written by a language model from this plasmid's Addgene catalogue record and pLannotate feature annotations shown in this document.]
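Description:
pET-His6-en1dFnCas9GFP is an 11,029 bp bacterial expression plasmid built on the pET-His6-GFP-TEV-LIC backbone. It is used to produce a fluorescently tagged, engineered Francisella novicida Cas9 variant in E. coli. The plasmid is selected with kanamycin through an aph(3')-Ia gene. It replicates from a ColE1/pBR322-type origin accompanied by the bom region and the rop gene, which is consistent with the low-copy designation in the record. An f1 phage origin is also present, along with short remnants of the tetracycline resistance gene typical of pBR322-derived pET vectors.

The expression cassette is driven by a T7 promoter followed directly by a lac operator and the T7 gene 10 ribosome binding site. A lacI gene on the plasmid supplies the repressor, so transcription depends on a host providing T7 RNA polymerase and is inducible with IPTG. The open reading frame begins with a 6xHis affinity tag and a GFP. The record lists this GFP as mEGFP, while the automated annotation matches it to a closely related EGFP derivative. Next come an HA epitope, a nuclear localization signal listed in the record but not annotated, and the roughly 4.9 kb FnCas9 coding sequence inserted by ligation-independent cloning. Despite the order suggested by the name, GFP sits at the N-terminal side of Cas9. The recorded mutation is E1369R, which defines the "en1" variant. The "d" in the name implies a catalytically dead form, but the record does not list any inactivating substitutions. A second short His-tag match and a solubility-tag fragment lie downstream of Cas9, before the T7 terminator; whether they are translated as part of the fusion is not stated.

The construct is intended for recombinant expression of en1dFnCas9-GFP, with the His tag available for affinity purification. It comes from work on PAM-flexible engineered FnCas9 variants for genome editing and diagnostics.
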