Features (pLannotate 1.2.2; 22 found; start..end, strand, type, name):
     12..440     +  rep_origin     f1 ori (sequence partly withheld): f1 bacteriophage origin of replication; arrow indicates direction of (+) strand synthesis
    494..551     +  promoter       AmpR promoter (fragment): bla
    560..1375    -  CDS            KanR: aminoglycoside phosphotransferase; aph(3')-Ia; confers resistance to kanamycin in bacteria or G418 (Geneticin®) in eukaryotes
   1497..2085    +  rep_origin     ori: high-copy-number ColE1/pMB1/pBR322/pUC origin of replication
   2271..2410    -  misc_feature   bom: basis of mobility region from pBR322
   2512..2703    -  CDS            rop: Rop protein, which maintains plasmids at low copy number; rop
   2720..3100    +  CDS            YPB1_ECOLX: Protein predicted: Swiss-Prot protein existence level 4. From Escherichia coli.
   3172..3463    -  CDS            TcR (fragment): tetracycline efflux protein; tet; confers resistance to tetracycline
   3478..3499    -  protein_bind   CAP binding site: CAP binding activates transcription in the presence of cAMP. E. coli catabolite activator protein
   3512..4594    -  CDS            lacI: lac repressor; lacI; The lac repressor binds to the lac operator to inhibit transcription in E. coli. This inhibition can be relieved by adding lactose or isopropyl-β-D-thiogalactopyranoside (IPTG).
   4595..4672    -  promoter       lacI promoter: lacI
   4680..4959    -  CDS            TcR (fragment): tetracycline efflux protein; tet; confers resistance to tetracycline
   4981..4999    +  promoter       T7 promoter: promoter for bacteriophage T7 RNA polymerase
   5000..5024    +  protein_bind   lac operator: The lac repressor binds to the lac operator to inhibit transcription in E. coli. This inhibition can be relieved by adding lactose or isopropyl-β-D-thiogalactopyranoside (IPTG). lac repressor encoded by lacI
   5039..5061    +  RBS            RBS: efficient ribosome binding site from bacteriophage T7 gene 10 (Olins and Rangwala, 1989)
   5080..5097    +  CDS            6xHis: 6xHis affinity tag
   5107..5820    +  CDS            SiriusGFP: enhanced GFP (EGFP) derivative that exhibits robust folding and enhanced photostability (Zhong et al., 2019) mammalian codon-optimized
   5860..5887    +  CDS            3xHA (fragment): three tandem HA epitope tags
   5920..10803   +  CDS            FnCas9: Cas9 endonuclease from the Francisella novicida Type II CRISPR/Cas system (Hirano et al., 2016)
  10873..10890   +  CDS            9xHis (fragment): 9xHis affinity tag
  10900..10949   +  CDS            SET1 (fragment): solubility-enhancement tag derived from T7 phage gene 10B
  10957..11004   +  terminator     T7 terminator: transcription terminator for bacteriophage T7 RNA polymerase
>Addgene plasmid #201950 | pET-His6-en1dFnCas9GFP | addgene full sequence | sequence record 405304 | Addgene NGS Result
TGGCGAATGGG
[124 nt withheld, positions 12-135]
C
[91 nt withheld, positions 137-227]
A
[49 nt withheld, positions 229-277]
CCTTTGACGTTGGAGTCCACGTTCTTT
[37 nt withheld, positions 305-341]
ACCCTATCTCGGTCTATTCTTTTGATTTATAAGGGATTTTGCCGATTTCGGCCTATTGGTTAAAAAATGA
GCTGATTTAACAAAAATTTAACGCGAATTTTAACAAACTAGTAACGTTTACAATTTCAGGTGGCACTTTT
CGGGGAAATGTGCGCGGAACCCCTATTTGTTTATTTTTCTAAATACATTCAAATATGTATCCGCTCATGA
ATTAATTCTTAGAAAAACTCATCGAGCATCAAATGAAACTGCAATTTATTCATATCAGGATTATCAATAC
CATATTTTTGAAAAAGCCGTTTCTGTAATGAAGGAGAAAACTCACCGAGGCAGTTCCATAGGATGGCAAG
ATCCTGGTATCGGTCTGCGATTCCGACTCGTCCAACATCAATACAACCTATTAATTTCCCCTCGTCAAAA
ATAAGGTTATCAAGTGAGAAATCACCATGAGTGACGACTGAATCCGGTGAGAATGGCAAAAGTTTATGCA
TTTCTTTCCAGACTTGTTCAACAGGCCAGCCATTACGCTCGTCATCAAAATCACTCGCATCAACCAAACC
GTTATTCATTCGTGATTGCGCCTGAGCGAGACGAAATACGCGATCGCTGTTAAAAGGACAATTACAAACA
GGAATCGAATGCAACCGGCGCAGGAACACTGCCAGCGCATCAACAATGTTTTCACCTGAATCAGGATATT
CTTCTAATACCTGGAATGCTGTTTTCCCGGGGATCGCAGTGGTGAGTAACCATGCATCATCAGGAGTACG
GATAAAATGCTTGATGGTCGGAAGAGGCATAAATTCCGTCAGCCAGTTTAGTCTGACCATCTCATCTGTA
ACATCATTGGCAACGCTACCTTTGCCATGTTTCAGAAACAACTCTGGCGCATCGGGCTTCCCATACAATC
GATAGATTGTCGCACCTGATTGCCCGACATTATCGCGAGCCCATTTATACCCATATAAATCAGCATCCAT
GTTGGAATTTAATCGCGGCCTAGAGCAAGACGTTTCCCGTTGAATATGGCTCATAACACCCCTTGTATTA
CTGTTTATGTAAGCAGACAGTTTTATTGTTCATGACCAAAATCCCTTAACGTGAGTTTTCGTTCCACTGA
GCGTCAGACCCCGTAGAAAAGATCAAAGGATCTTCTTGAGATCCTTTTTTTCTGCGCGTAATCTGCTGCT
TGCAAACAAAAAAACCACCGCTACCAGCGGTGGTTTGTTTGCCGGATCAAGAGCTACCAACTCTTTTTCC
GAAGGTAACTGGCTTCAGCAGAGCGCAGATACCAAATACTGTCCTTCTAGTGTAGCCGTAGTTAGGCCAC
CACTTCAAGAACTCTGTAGCACCGCCTACATACCTCGCTCTGCTAATCCTGTTACCAGTGGCTGCTGCCA
GTGGCGATAAGTCGTGTCTTACCGGGTTGGACTCAAGACGATAGTTACCGGATAAGGCGCAGCGGTCGGG
CTGAACGGGGGGTTCGTGCACACAGCCCAGCTTGGAGCGAACGACCTACACCGAACTGAGATACCTACAG
CGTGAGCTATGAGAAAGCGCCACGCTTCCCGAAGGGAGAAAGGCGGACAGGTATCCGGTAAGCGGCAGGG
TCGGAACAGGAGAGCGCACGAGGGAGCTTCCAGGGGGAAACGCCTGGTATCTTTATAGTCCTGTCGGGTT
TCGCCACCTCTGACTTGAGCGTCGATTTTTGTGATGCTCGTCAGGGGGGCGGAGCCTATGGAAAAACGCC
AGCAACGCGGCCTTTTTACGGTTCCTGGCCTTTTGCTGGCCTTTTGCTCACATGTTCTTTCCTGCGTTAT
CCCCTGATTCTGTGGATAACCGTATTACCGCCTTTGAGTGAGCTGATACCGCTCGCCGCAGCCGAACGAC
CGAGCGCAGCGAGTCAGTGAGCGAGGAAGCGGAAGAGCGCCTGATGCGGTATTTTCTCCTTACGCATCTG
TGCGGTATTTCACACCGCAATGGTGCACTCTCAGTACAATCTGCTCTGATGCCGCATAGTTAAGCCAGTA
TACACTCCGCTATCGCTACGTGACTGGGTCATGGCTGCGCCCCGACACCCGCCAACACCCGCTGACGCGC
CCTGACGGGCTTGTCTGCTCCCGGCATCCGCTTACAGACAAGCTGTGACCGTCTCCGGGAGCTGCATGTG
TCAGAGGTTTTCACCGTCATCACCGAAACGCGCGAGGCAGCTGCGGTAAAGCTCATCAGCGTGGTCGTGA
AGCGATTCACAGATGTCTGCCTGTTCATCCGCGTCCAGCTCGTTGAGTTTCTCCAGAAGCGTTAATGTCT
GGCTTCTGATAAAGCGGGCCATGTTAAGGGCGGTTTTTTCCTGTTTGGTCACTGATGCCTCCGTGTAAGG
GGGATTTCTGTTCATGGGGGTAATGATACCGATGAAACGAGAGAGGATGCTCACGATACGGGTTACTGAT
GATGAACATGCCCGGTTACTGGAACGTTGTGAGGGTAAACAACTGGCGGTATGGATGCGGCGGGACCAGA
GAAAAATCACTCAGGGTCAATGCCAGCGCTTCGTTAATACAGATGTAGGTGTTCCACAGGGTAGCCAGCA
GCATCCTGCGATGCAGATCCGGAACATAATGGTGCAGGGCGCTGACTTCCGCGTTTCCAGACTTTACGAA
ACACGGAAACCGAAGACCATTCATGTTGTTGCTCAGGTCGCAGACGTTTTGCAGCAGCAGTCGCTTCACG
TTCGCTCGCGTATCGGTGATTCATTCTGCTAACCAGTAAGGCAACCCCGCCAGCCTAGCCGGGTCCTCAA
CGACAGGAGCACGATCATGCGCACCCGTGGGGCCGCCATGCCGGCGATAATGGCCTGCTTCTCGCCGAAA
CGTTTGGTGGCGGGACCAGTGACGAAGGCTTGAGCGAGGGCGTGCAAGATTCCGAATACCGCAAGCGACA
GGCCGATCATCGTCGCGCTCCAGCGAAAGCGGTCCTCGCCGAAAATGACCCAGAGCGCTGCCGGCACCTG
TCCTACGAGTTGCATGATAAAGAAGACAGTCATAAGTGCGGCGACGATAGTCATGCCCCGCGCCCACCGG
AAGGAGCTGACTGGGTTGAAGGCTCTCAAGGGCATCGGTCGAGATCCCGGTGCCTAATGAGTGAGCTAAC
TTACATTAATTGCGTTGCGCTCACTGCCCGCTTTCCAGTCGGGAAACCTGTCGTGCCAGCTGCATTAATG
AATCGGCCAACGCGCGGGGAGAGGCGGTTTGCGTATTGGGCGCCAGGGTGGTTTTTCTTTTCACCAGTGA
GACGGGCAACAGCTGATTGCCCTTCACCGCCTGGCCCTGAGAGAGTTGCAGCAAGCGGTCCACGCTGGTT
TGCCCCAGCAGGCGAAAATCCTGTTTGATGGTGGTTAACGGCGGGATATAACATGAGCTGTCTTCGGTAT
CGTCGTATCCCACTACCGAGATATCCGCACCAACGCGCAGCCCGGACTCGGTAATGGCGCGCATTGCGCC
CAGCGCCATCTGATCGTTGGCAACCAGCATCGCAGTGGGAACGATACCCTCATTCAGCATTTGCATGGTT
TGTTGAAAACCGGACATGGCACTCCAGTCGCCTTCCCGTTCCGCTATCGGCTGAATTTGATTGCGAGTGA
GATATTTATGCCAGCCAGCCAGACGCAGACGCGCCGAGACAGAACTTAATGGGCCCGCTAACAGCGCGAT
TTGCTGGTGACCCAATGCGACCAGATGCTCCACGCCCAGTCGCGTACCGTCTTCATGGGAGAAAATAATA
CTGTTGATGGGTGTCTGGTCAGAGACATCAAGAAATAACGCCGGAACATTAGTGCAGGCAGCTTCCACAG
CAATGGCATCCTGGTCATCCAGCGGATAGTTAATGATCAGCCCACTGACGCGTTGCGCGAGAAGATTGTG
CACCGCCGCTTTACAGGCTTCGACGCCGCTTCGTTCTACCATCGACACCACCACGCTGGCACCCAGTTGA
TCGGCGCGAGATTTAATCGCCGCGACAATTTGCGACGGCGCGTGCAGGGCCAGACTGGAGGTGGCAACGC
CAATCAGCAACGACTGTTTGCCCGCCAGTTGTTGTGCCACGCGGTTGGGAATGTAATTCAGCTCCGCCAT
CGCCGCTTCCACTTTTTCCCGCGTTTTCGCAGAAACGTGGCTGGCCTGGTTCACCACGCGGGAAACGGTC
TGATAAGAGACACCGGCATACTCTGCGACATCGTATAACGTTACTGGTTTCACATTCACCACCCTGAATT
GACTCTCTTCCGGGCGCTATCATGCCATACCGCGAAAGGTTTTGCGCCATTCGATGGTGTCCGGGATCTC
GACGCTCTCCCTTATGCGACTCCTGCATTAGGAAGCAGCCCAGTAGTAGGTTGAGGCCGTTGAGCACCGC
CGCCGCAAGGAATGGTGCATGCAAGGAGATGGCGCCCAACAGTCCCCCGGCCACGGGGCCTGCCACCATA
CCCACGCCGAAACAAGCGCTCATGAGCCCGAAGTGGCGAGCCCGATCTTCCCCATCGGTGATGTCGGCGA
TATAGGCGCCAGCAACCGCACCTGTGGCGCCGGTGATGCCGGCCACGATGCGTCCGGCGTAGAGGATCGA
GATCTCGATCCCGCGAAATTAATACGACTCACTATAGGGGAATTGTGAGCGGATAACAATTCCCCTCTAG
AAATAATTTTGTTTAACTTTAAGAAGGAGATATACCATGGGTTCTTCTCACCATCACCATCACCATGGTT
CTTCTGTGAGCAAGGGCGAGGAGCTGTTCACCGGGGTGGTGCCCATCCTGGTCGAGCTGGACGGCGACGT
AAACGGCCACAAGTTCAGCGTGCGCGGCGAGGGCGAGGGCGATGCCACCAACGGCAAGCTGACCCTGAAG
TTCATCTGCACCACCGGCAAGCTGCCCGTGCCCTGGCCCACCCTCGTGACCACCCTGACCTACGGCGTGC
AGTGCTTCAGCCGCTACCCCGACCACATGAAGCAGCACGACTTCTTCAAGTCCGCCATGCCCGAAGGCTA
CGTCCAGGAGCGCACCATCTCCTTCAAGGACGACGGCACCTACAAGACCCGCGCCGAGGTGAAGTTCGAG
GGCGACACCCTGGTGAACCGCATCGAGCTGAAGGGCATCGACTTCAAGGAGGACGGCAACATCCTGGGGC
ACAAGCTGGAGTACAACTTCAACAGCCACAACGTCTATATCACGGCCGACAAGCAGAAGAACGGCATCAA
GGCGAACTTCAAGATCCGCCACAACGTCGAGGACGGCAGCGTGCAGCTCGCCGACCACTACCAGCAGAAC
ACCCCCATCGGCGACGGCCCCGTGCTGCTGCCCGACAACCACTACCTGAGCACCCAGTCCAAGCTGAGCA
AAGACCCCAACGAGAAGCGCGATCACATGGTCCTGCTGGAGTTCGTGACCGCCGCCGGGATCACTCTCGG
CATGGACGAGCTGTACAAGGGGATCGAGGAAAACCTGTACTTCCAATCCAATGCAATGTACCCATACGAT
GTTCCAGATTACGCTTCGCCGAAGAAAAAGCGCAAGGTCGAAGCGTCCAATTTTAAGATCCTGCCTATCG
CAATCGCCCTGGGCGTCAAGAATACTGGCGTGTTTAGTGCTTTTTATCAGAAGGGGACCTCACTGGAGAG
ACTGGACAATAAGAACGGAAAAGTGTATGAACTGTCCAAGGATTCTTACACTCTGCTGATGAACAATAGG
ACCGCACGGAGACACCAGAGGCGAGGAATTGACAGGAAACAGCTGGTGAAGCGCCTGTTCAAACTGATCT
GGACAGAGCAGCTGAACCTGGAATGGGATAAGGACACTCAGCAGGCCATCAGCTTCCTGTTTAATCGACG
GGGATTCTCTTTTATTACTGACGGCTATAGTCCTGAGTACCTGAACATCGTGCCAGAACAGGTCAAGGCA
ATCCTGATGGACATTTTCGACGATTATAATGGCGAGGACGATCTGGATTCCTACCTGAAACTGGCCACAG
AGCAAGAGAGTAAGATCAGCGAAATCTACAACAAGCTGATGCAGAAGATCCTGGAGTTCAAGCTGATGAA
ACTGTGCACCGACATCAAGGACGATAAAGTGAGTACCAAGACACTGAAAGAGATCACAAGCTACGAGTTC
GAACTGCTGGCCGATTATCTGGCTAACTACAGCGAATCCCTGAAGACCCAGAAATTTTCCTACACAGACA
AGCAGGGCAATCTGAAAGAGCTGTCTTACTACCACCATGATAAGTACAACATCCAGGAGTTCCTGAAGAG
ACACGCCACCATCAATGACAGGATTCTGGATACACTGCTGACTGACGATCTGGACATCTGGAACTTCAAC
TTCGAGAAGTTCGATTTCGACAAGAACGAGGAAAAACTGCAGAATCAGGAAGATAAGGACCACATTCAGG
CTCATCTGCACCATTTCGTGTTTGCAGTCAATAAGATCAAAAGCGAGATGGCATCCGGCGGGCGCCATCG
AAGCCAGTACTTCCAGGAAATCACCAACGTGCTGGACGAGAACAATCACCAGGAAGGCTACCTGAAAAAC
TTCTGTGAGAATCTGCATAACAAGAAGTACAGCAATCTGTCCGTGAAGAATCTGGTCAACCTGATTGGAA
ATCTGTCCAACCTGGAACTGAAGCCCCTGCGCAAATACTTCAACGACAAGATCCACGCTAAAGCAGACCA
TTGGGATGAGCAGAAGTTTACTGAAACCTATTGCCACTGGATTCTGGGCGAGTGGCGGGTGGGGGTCAAG
GATCAGGACAAGAAAGACGGCGCAAAGTATTCTTACAAGGACCTGTGTAACGAGCTGAAGCAGAAAGTGA
CTAAGGCCGGGCTGGTGGACTTCCTGCTGGAGCTGGACCCCTGCCGAACCATTCCACCTTACCTGGACAA
CAATAACAGAAAGCCACCCAAATGTCAGAGCCTGATCCTGAATCCCAAGTTTCTGGATAATCAGTATCCT
AACTGGCAGCAGTACCTGCAGGAGCTGAAGAAACTGCAGTCAATCCAGAACTACCTGGACAGCTTCGAAA
CCGATCTGAAGGTGCTGAAAAGCTCCAAGGACCAGCCTTACTTCGTCGAGTACAAGTCTAGTAACCAGCA
GATCGCTTCCGGCCAGCGGGATTACAAGGATCTGGACGCAAGAATCCTGCAGTTCATTTTTGACAGGGTG
AAGGCCTCTGATGAGCTGCTGCTGAACGAAATCTATTTCCAGGCAAAGAAACTGAAGCAGAAAGCCTCAA
GCGAGCTGGAAAAGCTGGAGTCCTCTAAGAAACTGGACGAAGTGATCGCTAACTCTCAGCTGAGTCAGAT
TCTGAAGTCTCAGCACACAAATGGAATCTTCGAGCAGGGCACTTTTCTGCATCTGGTGTGCAAATACTAT
AAGCAGCGACAGAGAGCCAGGGACAGCCGCCTGTACATCATGCCTGAATATCGATACGATAAGAAACTGC
ACAAGTACAACAACACCGGCCGCTTTGACGATGACAACCAGCTGCTGACATATTGTAATCATAAGCCCCG
GCAGAAAAGATACCAGCTGCTGAACGACCTGGCAGGAGTGCTGCAGGTCTCTCCTAATTTTCTGAAGGAT
AAAATCGGGTCCGATGACGATCTGTTCATTTCTAAGTGGCTGGTGGAGCACATCCGGGGCTTTAAGAAGG
CCTGCGAAGACAGCCTGAAAATCCAGAAGGATAACAGGGGACTGCTGAATCATAAGATCAACATTGCACG
CAATACCAAGGGCAAATGCGAGAAAGAAATCTTCAACCTGATCTGTAAGATTGAGGGGAGCGAAGACAAG
AAAGGGAATTATAAGCACGGACTGGCCTACGAGCTGGGAGTGCTGCTGTTCGGAGAGCCAAACGAGGCCA
GCAAGCCCGAATTTGATAGGAAAATCAAGAAATTCAATTCAATCTACAGCTTTGCCCAGATCCAGCAGAT
TGCCTTTGCTGAGAGGAAGGGGAATGCAAACACATGCGCCGTGTGTAGTGCAGACAACGCCCATCGCATG
CAGCAGATCAAAATTACTGAGCCAGTCGAAGACAATAAGGATAAAATCATTCTGTCAGCAAAGGCACAGC
GACTGCCTGCAATCCCAACCCGAATTGTGGATGGAGCTGTCAAGAAAATGGCTACAATTCTGGCAAAGAA
TATCGTGGACGATAATTGGCAGAACATTAAGCAGGTCCTGAGCGCAAAACACCAGCTGCATATCCCAATC
ATTACCGAGTCCAACGCCTTCGAGTTTGAACCCGCTCTGGCAGACGTGAAGGGCAAATCTCTGAAGGATA
GAAGGAAGAAAGCCCTGGAGCGAATTAGTCCCGAAAACATCTTCAAGGATAAGAACAACAGAATCAAGGA
GTTTGCTAAGGGGATTTCCGCCTACTCTGGAGCTAACCTGACAGATGGGGACTTCGATGGAGCAAAGGAG
GAACTGGATGCCATCATTCCTCGCAGCCATAAGAAATATGGCACTCTGAACGACGAGGCTAATCTGATTT
GCGTGACCCGGGGCGATAATAAGAACAAAGGGAACCGGATCTTCTGTCTGAGAGACCTGGCCGATAATTA
CAAGCTGAAACAGTTTGAGACCACAGACGATCTGGAGATCGAAAAGAAAATTGCCGACACCATCTGGGAT
GCTAATAAGAAGGACTTCAAGTTCGGAAACTATCGGAGCTTCATCAATCTGACACCTCAGGAGCAGAAAG
CATTCAGACACGCCCTGTTTCTGGCTGATGAAAACCCAATCAAGCAGGCAGTGATCAGAGCCATTAATAA
CCGCAACCGAACCTTCGTGAATGGCACACAGAGGTATTTTGCTGAGGTCCTGGCAAATAACATCTACCTG
CGCGCCAAGAAAGAAAATCTGAACACTGACAAGATCAGCTTCGATTACTTTGGAATCCCTACCATTGGAA
ACGGCCGAGGGATCGCTGAGATTCGGCAGCTGTATGAAAAGGTGGACAGTGATATCCAGGCCTACGCTAA
AGGCGACAAGCCACAGGCCTCTTATAGTCACCTGATTGATGCTATGCTGGCATTCTGCATCGCCGCTGAC
GAGCATCGGAACGATGGATCTATTGGCCTGGAAATCGACAAAAACTATAGTCTGTACCCTCTGGATAAGA
ATACTGGCGAGGTGTTCACCAAAGACATCTTTTCACAGATCAAGATTACCGACAACGAGTTCAGCGATAA
GAAACTGGTCAGAAAGAAAGCTATTGAAGGGTTTAACACACACAGACAGATGACTAGGGATGGAATCTAT
GCAGAGAATTACCTGCCTATCCTGATTCATAAGGAGCTGAACGAAGTGAGGAAGGGGTACACATGGAAAA
ATTCCGAGGAAATCAAAATTTTCAAGGGAAAGAAATACGACATCCAGCAGCTGAATAACCTGGTGTATTG
TCTGAAGTTTGTGGACAAACCAATCAGTATTGATATCCAGATTTCAACCCTGGAGGAACTGAGAAACATC
CTGACTACCAATAACATTGCAGCCACTGCCGAGTACTATTACATTAATCTGAAAACCCAGAAGCTGCACG
AGTATTACATCGAAAATTACAACACAGCCCTGGGGTATAAGAAATACAGCAAGGAGATGGAGTTCCTGAG
GTCCCTGGCTTATAGGTCTAGGCGCGTGAAGATCAAAAGTATTGACGATGTCAAGCAGGTCCTGGACAAG
GATTCAAACTTCATCATCGGAAAGATCACACTGCCCTTCAAGAAAGAGTGGCAGCGACTGTACCGGGAAT
GGCAGAACACAACTATCAAAGACGATTATGAGTTTCTGAAGAGCTTCTTTAATGTGAAGTCCATTACTAA
ACTGCACAAGAAAGTCCGGAAAGACTTCTCTCTGCCCATCAGTACAAACGAGGGCAAGTTTCTGGTGAAG
AGAAAAACTTGGGATAATAACTTCATCTACCAGATTCTGAATGACTCAGATAGCAGGGCAGACGGGACTA
AACCCTTCATTCCTGCCTTTGATATCAGCAAGAACGAGATTGTGGAAGCCATCATTGACAGTTTCACCTC
AAAAAACATCTTTTGGCTGCCAAAGAATATTGAGCTGCAGAAGGTGGACAACAAGAACATCTTCGCCATT
GATACCAGCAAGTGGTTTGAGGTCGAAACACCATCCGACCTGCGCGATATCGGCATTGCTACCATTCAGT
ACAAGATCGACAATAACTCACGCCCCAAGGTGCGAGTCAAACTGGATTACGTGATCGACGATGACAGCAA
GATTAACTATTTCATGAATCACTCACTGCTGAAGAGCCGGTATCCCGACAAAGTCCTGGAGATCCTGAAG
CAGAGCACAATCATTGAGTTCGAAAGTTCAGGGTTTAACAAAACTATTAAGGAGATGCTGGGAATGAAGC
TGGCCGGCATCTACAATGAAACCTCCAATAACTAATAACATTGGAAGTGGATAACGGATCCGAATTCGAG
CGCCGTCGACAAGCTTGCGGCCGCACTCGAGCACCACCACCACCACCACTGAGATCCGGCTGCTAACAAA
GCCCGAAAGGAAGCTGAGTTGGCTGCTGCCACCGCTGAGCAATAACTAGCATAACCCCTTGGGGCCTCTA
AACGGGTCTTGAGGGGTTTTTTGCTGAAAGGAGGAACTATATCCGGAT
